Addgene plasmid #35997: v2rl1_R (TAL 3005)
Depositing lab: Keith Joung. Depositing organization: Massachusetts General Hospital. Publication: Targeted gene disruption in somatic zebrafish cells using engineered TALENs. Sander JD, Cade L, Khayter C, Reyon D, Peterson RT, Joung JK, Yeh JR. Nat Biotechnol. 2011 Aug 5;29(8):697-8. doi: 10.1038/nbt.1934. PubMed 21822241.
Backbone
  Vector backbone: JDS 74
  Vector type: Mammalian Expression ; T7
Growth in bacteria
  Bacterial resistance: Ampicillin, 100 μg/mL
  Growth temperature: 37°C
  Growth strain: XL1 Blue
  Copy number: High Copy
Gene/Insert
  Gene/Insert name: TAL array targeting gene- v2rl1 transcript-Q4VDB3_DANRE (alt name: v2rl1)
  Species: D. rerio (zebrafish)
  Entrez Gene: v2rl1 (a.k.a. VR5.3, si:ch211-141o12.1, v2r2l1)
  Tag / fusion protein: 3X Flag (N terminal on backbone); WT FOKI (C terminal on backbone)
  Cloning method: Restriction Enzyme; 5′ cloning site NA (unknown if destroyed); 3′ cloning site NA (unknown if destroyed)
  Sequencing primers: 5′ CMV-f; 3′ BGH rev
Terms and licenses: Academic/Nonprofit Terms; Industry Terms: Not Available to Industry
How to cite: v2rl1_R (TAL 3005) was a gift from Keith Joung (Addgene plasmid # 35997 ; http://n2t.net/addgene:35997 ; RRID:Addgene_35997)
