[The description below was written by a language model from this plasmid's Addgene catalogue record and pLannotate feature annotations shown in this document.]
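Description:
v2rl1_R (TAL 3005) is an 8,058 bp TALEN expression plasmid built on the JDS 74 backbone. It encodes the "right" member of a nuclease pair directed against the zebrafish (Danio rerio) gene v2rl1. It is catalogued as a mammalian expression/T7 vector. In E. coli it is maintained at high copy from a ColE1/pUC-type origin under ampicillin selection (AmpR with its own bla promoter). An f1 origin is also present.

The coding unit sits downstream of the CMV enhancer/promoter, with a T7 promoter placed immediately before the open reading frame. This allows expression by transfection in cultured cells or in vitro transcription of mRNA with T7 RNA polymerase. The frame opens with an N-terminal 3xFLAG tag. This is followed by TAL effector-derived sequence, annotated as fragments matching AvrBs3 and PthXo1, which flanks an unannotated stretch of roughly 1.6 kb. That stretch presumably holds the engineered repeat array that specifies the v2rl1 target site. The TAL domain is fused at its C terminus to the wild-type FokI cleavage domain. Because FokI must dimerise to cut, this construct is meant to be used with a partner TALEN that binds the opposite half-site. A V5 tag is annotated after FokI, but the record does not say whether it is in frame with the fusion. A bGH polyadenylation signal terminates the unit.

A second cassette driven by the SV40 and EM7 promoters carries the blasticidin S deaminase gene and an SV40 poly(A) signal, providing blasticidin selection in eukaryotic cells. The short bleomycin-resistance, HIV-1 LTR and lacI matches appear to be backbone remnants. The associated publication describes using such TALENs for targeted gene disruption in somatic zebrafish cells.
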