Features (pLannotate 1.2.2; 26 found; start..end, strand, type, name):
     36..80      -  misc_feature   bom (fragment): basis of mobility region from pBR322
    235..614     +  enhancer       CMV enhancer: human cytomegalovirus immediate early enhancer
    615..818     +  promoter       CMV promoter: human cytomegalovirus (CMV) immediate early promoter
    814..847     +  LTR            5' LTR (truncated) (fragment): truncated 5' long terminal repeat (LTR) from HIV-1
    863..881     +  promoter       T7 promoter: promoter for bacteriophage T7 RNA polymerase
    907..972     +  CDS            3xFLAG: three tandem FLAG® epitope tags, followed by an enterokinase cleavage site
   1024..1533    +  CDS            avrBs3 (fragment): AVRB3_XANEU - Experimental evidence at protein level: Swiss-Prot protein existence level 1. Avirulence protein. Acts as a transcription factor in C.annuum plants. In susceptible plants lacking the Bs3 resistance gene induces expression of a number of genes, including genes homologous to a family of auxin-induced genes, alpha-expansin genes, pectate lyase, anthocyanidin glucoside rhamnosyl transferase and at least one transcription factor, UPA20. Their expression leads to plant hypertrophy in mesophyll cells, probably mainly mediated by UPA20 (PubMed:17962565). In resistant plants induces the h
   3124..3330    +  CDS            pthXo1 (fragment): PTHX1_XANOP - Also known as tal2b. Experimental evidence at protein level: Swiss-Prot protein existence level 1. Avirulence protein. Acts as a transcription factor in rice, inducing expression of a number of host genes including SWEET11 (Os8N3, XA13, AC Q6YZF3) in susceptible plants with the Xa13 allele. Plants with the xa13 allele, which has an altered promoter, are resistant to bacterial blight caused by this bacterial strain and do not induce SWEET11. The xa13 allele elicits an atypical hypersensitive response (HR). PthXo1 binds SWEET11 promoter DNA in a sequence-specific manner. From Xanth
   3319..3906    +  CDS            FokI cleavage domain: nonspecific DNA cleavage domain of the FokI endonuclease (Li et al., 1992) must dimerize to be catalytically active
   3922..3963    +  CDS            V5 tag: epitope tag from simian virus 5
   4019..4243    +  polyA_signal   bGH poly(A) signal: bovine growth hormone polyadenylation signal
   4247..4268    +  promoter       SV40 promoter (fragment): SV40 enhancer and early promoter
   4289..4717    +  rep_origin     f1 ori (sequence partly withheld): f1 bacteriophage origin of replication; arrow indicates direction of (+) strand synthesis
   4731..5061    +  promoter       SV40 promoter: SV40 enhancer and early promoter
   5109..5156    +  promoter       EM7 promoter: synthetic bacterial promoter&nbsp
   5175..5573    +  CDS            BSD: blasticidin S deaminase; Aspergillus terreus BSD; confers resistance to blasticidin
   5574..5601    +  CDS            BleoR (fragment): antibiotic-binding protein; Sh ble from Streptoalloteichus hindustanus; confers resistance to bleomycin, phleomycin, and Zeocin™
   5611..5736    +  CDS            ble (fragment): BLE_KLEPN - Experimental evidence at protein level: Swiss-Prot protein existence level 1. Binding protein with a strong affinity to the bleomycin family of antibiotics. Binds to CL990; an antimitotic-antibiotic compound. From Klebsiella pneumoniae.
   5731..5852    +  polyA_signal   SV40 poly(A) signal: SV40 polyadenylation signal
   5925..5941    -  protein_bind   lac operator: The lac repressor binds to the lac operator to inhibit transcription in E. coli. This inhibition can be relieved by adding lactose or isopropyl-β-D-thiogalactopyranoside (IPTG). lac repressor encoded by lacI
   5949..5979    -  promoter       lac promoter: promoter for the E. coli lac operon
   5994..6015    -  protein_bind   CAP binding site: CAP binding activates transcription in the presence of cAMP. E. coli catabolite activator protein
   6028..6120    -  CDS            lacI (fragment): lac repressor; lacI; The lac repressor binds to the lac operator to inhibit transcription in E. coli. This inhibition can be relieved by adding lactose or isopropyl-β-D-thiogalactopyranoside (IPTG).
   6303..6891    -  rep_origin     ori: high-copy-number ColE1/pMB1/pBR322/pUC origin of replication
   7062..7922    -  CDS            AmpR: β-lactamase; bla; confers resistance to ampicillin, carbenicillin, and related antibiotics
   7923..8027    -  promoter       AmpR promoter: bla
>Addgene plasmid #35997 | v2rl1_R (TAL 3005) | depositor full sequence | sequence record 44396 | v2rl1_R (TAL 3005) sequence 8058 bps
GACGGATCGGGAGATCTCCCGATCCCCTATGGTCGACTCTCAGTACAATCTGCTCTGATGCCGCATAGTT
AAGCCAGTATCTGCTCCCTGCTTGTGTGTTGGAGGTCGCTGAGTAGTGCGCGAGCAAAATTTAAGCTACA
ACAAGGCAAGGCTTGACCGACAATTGCATGAAGAATCTGCTTAGGGTTAGGCGTTTTGCGCTGCTTCGCG
ATGTACGGGCCAGATATACGCGTTGACATTGATTATTGACTAGTTATTAATAGTAATCAATTACGGGGTC
ATTAGTTCATAGCCCATATATGGAGTTCCGCGTTACATAACTTACGGTAAATGGCCCGCCTGGCTGACCG
CCCAACGACCCCCGCCCATTGACGTCAATAATGACGTATGTTCCCATAGTAACGCCAATAGGGACTTTCC
ATTGACGTCAATGGGTGGACTATTTACGGTAAACTGCCCACTTGGCAGTACATCAAGTGTATCATATGCC
AAGTACGCCCCCTATTGACGTCAATGACGGTAAATGGCCCGCCTGGCATTATGCCCAGTACATGACCTTA
TGGGACTTTCCTACTTGGCAGTACATCTACGTATTAGTCATCGCTATTACCATGGTGATGCGGTTTTGGC
AGTACATCAATGGGCGTGGATAGCGGTTTGACTCACGGGGATTTCCAAGTCTCCACCCCATTGACGTCAA
TGGGAGTTTGTTTTGGCACCAAAATCAACGGGACTTTCCAAAATGTCGTAACAACTCCGCCCCATTGACG
CAAATGGGCGGTAGGCGTGTACGGTGGGAGGTCTATATAAGCAGAGCTCTCTGGCTAACTAGAGAACCCA
CTGCTTACTGGCTTATCGAAATTAATACGACTCACTATAGGGAGACCCAAGCTGGCTAGCACCATGGACT
ACAAAGACCATGACGGTGATTATAAAGATCATGACATCGATTACAAGGATGACGATGACAAGATGGCCCC
CAAGAAGAAGAGGAAGGTGGGCATTCACCGCGGGGTACCTATGGTGGACTTGAGGACACTCGGTTATTCG
CAACAGCAACAGGAGAAAATCAAGCCTAAGGTCAGGAGCACCGTCGCGCAACACCACGAGGCGCTTGTGG
GGCATGGCTTCACTCATGCGCATATTGTCGCGCTTTCACAGCACCCTGCGGCGCTTGGGACGGTGGCTGT
CAAATACCAAGATATGATTGCGGCCCTGCCCGAAGCCACGCACGAGGCAATTGTAGGGGTCGGTAAACAG
TGGTCGGGAGCGCGAGCACTTGAGGCGCTGCTGACTGTGGCGGGTGAGCTTAGGGGGCCTCCGCTCCAGC
TCGACACCGGGCAGCTGCTGAAGATCGCGAAGAGAGGGGGAGTAACAGCGGTAGAGGCAGTGCACGCCTG
GCGCAATGCGCTCACCGGGGCCCCCTTGAACCTGACCCCAGACCAGGTAGTCGCAATCGCGAACAATAAT
GGGGGAAAGCAAGCCCTGGAAACCGTGCAAAGGTTGTTGCCGGTCCTTTGTCAAGACCACGGCCTTACAC
CGGAGCAAGTCGTGGCCATTGCAAGCAATGGGGGTGGCAAACAGGCTCTTGAGACGGTTCAGAGACTTCT
CCCAGTTCTCTGTCAAGCCCACGGGCTGACTCCCGATCAAGTTGTAGCGATTGCGAATAACAATGGAGGG
AAACAAGCATTGGAGACTGTCCAACGGCTCCTTCCCGTGTTGTGTCAAGCCCACGGTTTGACGCCTGCAC
AAGTGGTCGCCATCGCCTCCAATATTGGCGGTAAGCAGGCGCTGGAAACAGTACAGCGCCTGCTGCCTGT
ACTGTGCCAGGATCATGGACTGACCCCAGACCAGGTAGTCGCAATCGCGTCGAACATTGGGGGAAAGCAA
GCCCTGGAAACCGTGCAAAGGTTGTTGCCGGTCCTTTGTCAAGACCACGGCCTTACACCGGAGCAAGTCG
TGGCCATTGCAAGCAACATCGGTGGCAAACAGGCTCTTGAGACGGTTCAGAGACTTCTCCCAGTTCTCTG
TCAAGCCCACGGGCTGACTCCCGATCAAGTTGTAGCGATTGCGTCGAACATTGGAGGGAAACAAGCATTG
GAGACTGTCCAACGGCTCCTTCCCGTGTTGTGTCAAGCCCACGGTTTGACGCCTGCACAAGTGGTCGCCA
TCGCCAACAACAACGGCGGTAAGCAGGCGCTGGAAACAGTACAGCGCCTGCTGCCTGTACTGTGCCAGGA
TCATGGACTGACCCCAGACCAGGTAGTCGCAATCGCGAACAATAATGGGGGAAAGCAAGCCCTGGAAACC
GTGCAAAGGTTGTTGCCGGTCCTTTGTCAAGACCACGGCCTTACACCGGAGCAAGTCGTGGCCATTGCAA
GCAATGGGGGTGGCAAACAGGCTCTTGAGACGGTTCAGAGACTTCTCCCAGTTCTCTGTCAAGCCCACGG
GCTGACTCCCGATCAAGTTGTAGCGATTGCGTCGAACATTGGAGGGAAACAAGCATTGGAGACTGTCCAA
CGGCTCCTTCCCGTGTTGTGTCAAGCCCACGGTTTGACGCCTGCACAAGTGGTCGCCATCGCCTCCAATA
TTGGCGGTAAGCAGGCGCTGGAAACAGTACAGCGCCTGCTGCCTGTACTGTGCCAGGATCATGGACTGAC
CCCAGACCAGGTAGTCGCAATCGCGAACAATAATGGGGGAAAGCAAGCCCTGGAAACCGTGCAAAGGTTG
TTGCCGGTCCTTTGTCAAGACCACGGCCTTACACCGGAGCAAGTCGTGGCCATTGCAAGCAACATCGGTG
GCAAACAGGCTCTTGAGACGGTTCAGAGACTTCTCCCAGTTCTCTGTCAAGCCCACGGGCTGACTCCCGA
TCAAGTTGTAGCGATTGCGTCGAACATTGGAGGGAAACAAGCATTGGAGACTGTCCAACGGCTCCTTCCC
GTGTTGTGTCAAGCCCACGGTTTGACGCCTGCACAAGTGGTCGCCATCGCCTCCAATATTGGCGGTAAGC
AGGCGCTGGAAACAGTACAGCGCCTGCTGCCTGTACTGTGCCAGGATCATGGACTGACACCCGAACAGGT
GGTCGCCATTGCTTCTAATGGGGGAGGACGGCCAGCCTTGGAGTCCATCGTAGCCCAATTGTCCAGGCCC
GATCCCGCGTTGGCTGCGTTAACGAATGACCATCTGGTGGCGTTGGCATGTCTTGGTGGACGACCCGCGC
TCGATGCAGTCAAAAAGGGTCTGCCTCATGCTCCCGCATTGATCAAAAGAACCAACCGGCGGATTCCCGA
GAGAACTTCCCATCGAGTCGCGGGATCCCAACTAGTCAAAAGTGAACTGGAGGAGAAGAAATCTGAACTT
CGTCATAAATTGAAATATGTGCCTCATGAATATATTGAATTAATTGAAATTGCCAGAAATTCCACTCAGG
ATAGAATTCTTGAAATGAAGGTAATGGAATTTTTTATGAAAGTTTATGGATATAGAGGTAAACATTTGGG
TGGATCAAGGAAACCGGACGGAGCAATTTATACTGTCGGATCTCCTATTGATTACGGTGTGATCGTGGAT
ACTAAAGCTTATAGCGGAGGTTATAATCTGCCAATTGGCCAAGCAGATGAAATGCAACGATATGTCGAAG
AAAATCAAACACGAAACAAACATATCAACCCTAATGAATGGTGGAAAGTCTATCCATCTTCTGTAACGGA
ATTTAAGTTTTTATTTGTGAGTGGTCACTTTAAAGGAAACTACAAAGCTCAGCTTACACGATTAAATCAT
ATCACTAATTGTAATGGAGCTGTTCTTAGTGTAGAAGAGCTTTTAATTGGTGGAGAAATGATTAAAGCCG
GCACATTAACCTTAGAGGAAGTGAGACGGAAATTTAATAACGGCGAGATAAACTTTTAAGGGCCCTTCGA
AGGTAAGCCTATCCCTAACCCTCTCCTCGGTCTCGATTCTACGCGTACCGGTCATCATCACCATCACCAT
TGAGTTTAAACCCGCTGATCAGCCTCGACTGTGCCTTCTAGTTGCCAGCCATCTGTTGTTTGCCCCTCCC
CCGTGCCTTCCTTGACCCTGGAAGGTGCCACTCCCACTGTCCTTTCCTAATAAAATGAGGAAATTGCATC
GCATTGTCTGAGTAGGTGTCATTCTATTCTGGGGGGTGGGGTGGGGCAGGACAGCAAGGGGGAGGATTGG
GAAGACAATAGCAGGCATGCTGGGGATGCGGTGGGCTCTATGGCTTCTGAGGCGGAAAGAACCAGCTGGG
GCTCTAGGGGGTATCCCC
[124 nt withheld, positions 4289-4412]
C
[32 nt withheld, positions 4414-4445]
CA
[57 nt withheld, positions 4448-4504]
A
[49 nt withheld, positions 4506-4554]
CCTTTGACGTTGGAGTCCACGTTCTTT
[37 nt withheld, positions 4582-4618]
ACCCTATCTCGGTCTATTCTTTTGATTTATAAGGGATTTTGGGGATTTCGGCCTATTGGTTAAAAAATGA
GCTGATTTAACAAAAATTTAACGCGAATTAATTCTGTGGAATGTGTGTCAGTTAGGGTGTGGAAAGTCCC
CAGGCTCCCCAGGCAGGCAGAAGTATGCAAAGCATGCATCTCAATTAGTCAGCAACCAGGTGTGGAAAGT
CCCCAGGCTCCCCAGCAGGCAGAAGTATGCAAAGCATGCATCTCAATTAGTCAGCAACCATAGTCCCGCC
CCTAACTCCGCCCATCCCGCCCCTAACTCCGCCCAGTTCCGCCCATTCTCCGCCCCATGGCTGACTAATT
TTTTTTATTTATGCAGAGGCCGAGGCCGCCTCTGCCTCTGAGCTATTCCAGAAGTAGTGAGGAGGCTTTT
TTGGAGGCCTAGGCTTTTGCAAAAAGCTCCCGGGAGCTTGTATATCCATTTTCGGATCTGATCAGCACGT
GTTGACAATTAATCATCGGCATAGTATATCGGCATAGTATAATACGACAAGGTGAGGAACTAAACCATGG
CCAAGCCTTTGTCTCAAGAAGAATCCACCCTCATTGAAAGAGCAACGGCTACAATCAACAGCATCCCCAT
CTCTGAAGACTACAGCGTCGCCAGCGCAGCTCTCTCTAGCGACGGCCGCATCTTCACTGGTGTCAATGTA
TATCATTTTACTGGGGGACCTTGTGCAGAACTCGTGGTGCTGGGCACTGCTGCTGCTGCGGCAGCTGGCA
ACCTGACTTGTATCGTCGCGATCGGAAATGAGAACAGGGGCATCTTGAGCCCCTGCGGACGGTGTCGACA
GGTGCTTCTCGATCTGCATCCTGGGATCAAAGCGATAGTGAAGGACAGTGATGGACAGCCGACGGCAGTT
GGGATTCGTGAATTGCTGCCCTCTGGTTATGTGTGGGAGGGCTAAGCACTTCGTGGCCGAGGAGCAGGAC
TGACACGTGCTACGAGATTTCGATTCCACCGCCGCCTTCTATGAAAGGTTGGGCTTCGGAATCGTTTTCC
GGGACGCCGGCTGGATGATCCTCCAGCGCGGGGATCTCATGCTGGAGTTCTTCGCCCACCCCAACTTGTT
TATTGCAGCTTATAATGGTTACAAATAAAGCAATAGCATCACAAATTTCACAAATAAAGCATTTTTTTCA
CTGCATTCTAGTTGTGGTTTGTCCAAACTCATCAATGTATCTTATCATGTCTGTATACCGTCGACCTCTA
GCTAGAGCTTGGCGTAATCATGGTCATAGCTGTTTCCTGTGTGAAATTGTTATCCGCTCACAATTCCACA
CAACATACGAGCCGGAAGCATAAAGTGTAAAGCCTGGGGTGCCTAATGAGTGAGCTAACTCACATTAATT
GCGTTGCGCTCACTGCCCGCTTTCCAGTCGGGAAACCTGTCGTGCCAGCTGCATTAATGAATCGGCCAAC
GCGCGGGGAGAGGCGGTTTGCGTATTGGGCGCTCTTCCGCTTCCTCGCTCACTGACTCGCTGCGCTCGGT
CGTTCGGCTGCGGCGAGCGGTATCAGCTCACTCAAAGGCGGTAATACGGTTATCCACAGAATCAGGGGAT
AACGCAGGAAAGAACATGTGAGCAAAAGGCCAGCAAAAGGCCAGGAACCGTAAAAAGGCCGCGTTGCTGG
CGTTTTTCCATAGGCTCCGCCCCCCTGACGAGCATCACAAAAATCGACGCTCAAGTCAGAGGTGGCGAAA
CCCGACAGGACTATAAAGATACCAGGCGTTTCCCCCTGGAAGCTCCCTCGTGCGCTCTCCTGTTCCGACC
CTGCCGCTTACCGGATACCTGTCCGCCTTTCTCCCTTCGGGAAGCGTGGCGCTTTCTCAATGCTCACGCT
GTAGGTATCTCAGTTCGGTGTAGGTCGTTCGCTCCAAGCTGGGCTGTGTGCACGAACCCCCCGTTCAGCC
CGACCGCTGCGCCTTATCCGGTAACTATCGTCTTGAGTCCAACCCGGTAAGACACGACTTATCGCCACTG
GCAGCAGCCACTGGTAACAGGATTAGCAGAGCGAGGTATGTAGGCGGTGCTACAGAGTTCTTGAAGTGGT
GGCCTAACTACGGCTACACTAGAAGGACAGTATTTGGTATCTGCGCTCTGCTGAAGCCAGTTACCTTCGG
AAAAAGAGTTGGTAGCTCTTGATCCGGCAAACAAACCACCGCTGGTAGCGGTGGTTTTTTTGTTTGCAAG
CAGCAGATTACGCGCAGAAAAAAAGGATCTCAAGAAGATCCTTTGATCTTTTCTACGGGGTCTGACGCTC
AGTGGAACGAAAACTCACGTTAAGGGATTTTGGTCATGAGATTATCAAAAAGGATCTTCACCTAGATCCT
TTTAAATTAAAAATGAAGTTTTAAATCAATCTAAAGTATATATGAGTAAACTTGGTCTGACAGTTACCAA
TGCTTAATCAGTGAGGCACCTATCTCAGCGATCTGTCTATTTCGTTCATCCATAGTTGCCTGACTCCCCG
TCGTGTAGATAACTACGATACGGGAGGGCTTACCATCTGGCCCCAGTGCTGCAATGATACCGCGAGACCC
ACGCTCACCGGCTCCAGATTTATCAGCAATAAACCAGCCAGCCGGAAGGGCCGAGCGCAGAAGTGGTCCT
GCAACTTTATCCGCCTCCATCCAGTCTATTAATTGTTGCCGGGAAGCTAGAGTAAGTAGTTCGCCAGTTA
ATAGTTTGCGCAACGTTGTTGCCATTGCTACAGGCATCGTGGTGTCACGCTCGTCGTTTGGTATGGCTTC
ATTCAGCTCCGGTTCCCAACGATCAAGGCGAGTTACATGATCCCCCATGTTGTGCAAAAAAGCGGTTAGC
TCCTTCGGTCCTCCGATCGTTGTCAGAAGTAAGTTGGCCGCAGTGTTATCACTCATGGTTATGGCAGCAC
TGCATAATTCTCTTACTGTCATGCCATCCGTAAGATGCTTTTCTGTGACTGGTGAGTACTCAACCAAGTC
ATTCTGAGAATAGTGTATGCGGCGACCGAGTTGCTCTTGCCCGGCGTCAATACGGGATAATACCGCGCCA
CATAGCAGAACTTTAAAAGTGCTCATCATTGGAAAACGTTCTTCGGGGCGAAAACTCTCAAGGATCTTAC
CGCTGTTGAGATCCAGTTCGATGTAACCCACTCGTGCACCCAACTGATCTTCAGCATCTTTTACTTTCAC
CAGCGTTTCTGGGTGAGCAAAAACAGGAAGGCAAAATGCCGCAAAAAAGGGAATAAGGGCGACACGGAAA
TGTTGAATACTCATACTCTTCCTTTTTCAATATTATTGAAGCATTTATCAGGGTTATTGTCTCATGAGCG
GATACATATTTGAATGTATTTAGAAAAATAAACAAATAGGGGTTCCGCGCACATTTCCCCGAAAAGTGCC
ACCTGACGTC
