>Addgene plasmid #35997 | v2rl1_R (TAL 3005) | addgene partial sequence | sequence record 45311 | CMV-F 5'-CGCAAATGGGCGGTAGGCGTG-3'
ACTAGAGAACCCACTGCTTACTGGCTTATCGAAATTAATACGACTCACTATAGGGAGACCCAAGCTGGCT
AGCACCATGGACTACAAAGACCATGACGGTGATTATAAAGATCATGACATCGATTACAAGGATGACGATG
ACAAGATGGCCCCCAAGAAGAAGAGGAAGGTGGGCATTCACCGCGGGGTACCTATGGTGGACTTGAGGAC
ACTCGGTTATTCGCAACAGCAACAGGAGAAAATCAAGCCTAAGGTCAGGAGCACCGTCGCGCAACACCAC
GAGGCGCTTGTGGGGCATGGCTTCACTCATGCGCATATTGTCGCGCTTTCACAGCACCCTGCGGCGCTTG
GGACGGTGGCTGTCAAATACCAAGATATGATTGCGGCCCTGCCCGAAGCCACGCACGAGGCAATTGTAGG
GGTCGGTAAACAGTGGTCGGGAGCGCGAGCACTTGAGGCGCTGCTGACTGTGGCGGGTGAGCTTAGGGGG
CCTCCGCTCCAGCTCGACACCGGGCAGCTGCTGAAGATCGCGAAGAGAGGGGGAGTAACAGCGGTAGAGG
CAGTGCACGCCTGGCGCAATGCGCTCACCGGGGCCCCCTTGAACCTGACCCCAGACCAGGTAGTCGCAAT
CGCGAACAATAATGGGGGAAAGCAAGCCCTGGAAACCGTGCAAAGGTTGTTGCCGGTCCTTTGTCAAGAC
CACGGCCTTACACCGGAGCAAGTCGTGGCCATTGCAAGCAATGGGGGTGGCAAACAGGCTCTTGAGACGG
TTCAGAGACTTCTCCCAGTTCTCTGTCAAGCCCACGGGCTGACTCCCGATCA
