>Addgene plasmid #35997 | v2rl1_R (TAL 3005) | addgene partial sequence | sequence record 45312 | BGH-rev 5'-TAGAAGGCACAGTCGAGG-3'
GATGACCGGTACGCGTAGAATCGAGACCGAGGAGAGGGTTAGGGATAGGCTTACCTTCGAAGGGCCCTTA
AAAGTTTATCTCGCCGTTATTAAATTTCCGTCTGACTTCCTCTAAGGTTAATGTGCCGGCTTTAATCATT
TCTCCACCAATTAAAAGCTCTTCTACACTAAGAACAGCTCCATTACAATTAGTGATATGATTTAATCGTG
TAAGCTGAGCTTTGTAGTTTCCTTTAAAGTGACCACTCACAAATAAAAACTTAAATTCCGTTACAGAAGA
TGGATAGACTTTCCACCATTCATTAGGGTTGATATGTTTGTTTCGTGTTTGATTTTCTTCGACATATCGT
TGCATTTCATCTGCTTGGCCAATTGGCAGATTATAACCTCCGCTATAAGCTTTAGTATCCACGATCACAC
CGTAATCAATAGGAGATCCGACAGTATAAATTGCTCCGTCCGGTTTCCTTGATCCACCCAAATGTTTACC
TCTATATCCATAAACTTTCATAAAAAATTCCATTACCTTCATTTCAAGAATTCTATCCTGAGTGGAATTT
CTGGCAATTTCAATTAATTCAATATATTCATGAGGCACATATTTCAATTTATGACGAAGTTCAGATTTCT
TCTCCTCCAGTTCACTTTTGACTAGTTGGGATCCCGCGACTCGATGGGAAGTTCTCTCGGGAATCCGCCG
GTTGGTTCTTTTGATCAATGCGGGAGCATGAGGCAGACCCTTTTTGACTGCATCGAGCGCGGGTCGTCCA
CCAAGACATGCCAACGCCACCAGATGGTCATTCGTTAACGCAGCCAACGCGGGATCGGGCCTGGACAATT
GGG
